Addgene plasmid #204539: pcDNA3.1/CALR ins5 (del18-197)-FLAG
Purpose: Mammalian expression of human CALR ins5 (del18-197)-FLAG
Depositing lab: Norio Komatsu. Depositing organization: Juntendo University. Publication: Activation of the thrombopoietin receptor by mutant calreticulin in CALR-mutant myeloproliferative neoplasms. Araki M, Yang Y, Masubuchi N, Hironaka Y, Takei H, Morishita S, Mizukami Y, Kan S, Shirane S, Edahiro Y, Sunami Y, Ohsaka A, Komatsu N. Blood. 2016 Jan 27. pii: blood-2015-09-671172. 10.1182/blood-2015-09-671172 PubMed 26817954.
Backbone
  Vector backbone: pcDNA3.1
  Vector type: Mammalian Expression
Growth in bacteria
  Bacterial resistance: Ampicillin, 100 μg/mL
  Growth temperature: 37°C
  Growth strain: DH5alpha
  Copy number: High Copy
Gene/Insert
  Gene/Insert name: CALR ins5 (del18-197)-FLAG
  Species: H. sapiens (human)
  Mutation: ins5 (del18-197)
  Entrez Gene: CALR (a.k.a. CALR1, CRT, HEL-S-99n, RO, SSA, cC1qR)
  Cloning method: Ligation Independent Cloning
Terms and licenses: Academic/Nonprofit Terms; Industry Terms: Not Available to Industry
How to cite: pcDNA3.1/CALR ins5 (del18-197)-FLAG was a gift from Norio Komatsu (Addgene plasmid # 204539 ; http://n2t.net/addgene:204539 ; RRID:Addgene_204539)
