[The description below was written by a language model from this plasmid's Addgene catalogue record and pLannotate feature annotations shown in this document.]
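Description:
pcDNA3.1/CALR ins5 (del18-197)-FLAG is a mammalian expression plasmid built on the pcDNA3.1 backbone that encodes a truncated, FLAG-tagged form of a disease-associated human calreticulin (CALR) mutant. It is maintained in E. coli at high copy through a ColE1/pUC-type origin and selected with ampicillin via the β-lactamase gene and its own promoter. An f1 phage origin is also present. For selection in mammalian cells, the backbone carries a neomycin/kanamycin phosphotransferase gene driven by the SV40 enhancer/early promoter and terminated by an SV40 polyadenylation signal, which would allow G418 selection of stable transfectants.

The expression cassette uses the human cytomegalovirus immediate early enhancer and promoter to drive the insert, with a T7 promoter just upstream of the coding region and a bovine growth hormone polyadenylation signal downstream. The insert is human CALR carrying the ins5 mutation, together with an internal deletion of residues 18-197. Going by the numbering, this deletion would retain the N-terminal signal sequence while removing much of the N-terminal portion of the mature protein. The automated annotation matches the coding region to rat calreticulin by homology, and only as a fragment, which is consistent with a deletion mutant; the catalogue entry gives the species as human. A short match to a FLAG epitope lies downstream of this region, consistent with a C-terminal FLAG tag for detection or immunoprecipitation. Several small annotations (an HIV-1 LTR fragment, ble and lacI fragments) appear to be minor sequence matches in the backbone rather than functional parts.

The associated publication concerns activation of the thrombopoietin receptor by mutant calreticulin in CALR-mutant myeloproliferative neoplasms. The construct therefore appears suited to domain-mapping experiments on the mutant protein, although the record itself states only mammalian expression as its purpose.
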