Features (pLannotate 1.2.2; 21 found; start..end, strand, type, name):
     28..80      -  misc_feature   bom (fragment): basis of mobility region from pBR322
    235..614     +  enhancer       CMV enhancer: human cytomegalovirus immediate early enhancer
    615..818     +  promoter       CMV promoter: human cytomegalovirus (CMV) immediate early promoter
    814..847     +  LTR            5' LTR (truncated) (fragment): truncated 5' long terminal repeat (LTR) from HIV-1
    863..881     +  promoter       T7 promoter: promoter for bacteriophage T7 RNA polymerase
   1015..1575    +  CDS            Calr (fragment): CALR_RAT - Experimental evidence at protein level: Swiss-Prot protein existence level 1. Calcium-binding chaperone that promotes folding, oligomeric assembly and quality control in the endoplasmic reticulum (ER) via the calreticulin/calnexin cycle. This lectin interacts transiently with almost all of the monoglucosylated glycoproteins that are synthesized in the ER. Interacts with the DNA-binding domain of NR3C1 and mediates its nuclear export (By similarity). Involved in maternal gene expression regulation. May participate in oocyte maturation via the regulation of calcium homeostasis (By sim
   1714..1737    +  CDS            3xFLAG (fragment): three tandem FLAG® epitope tags
   1815..2039    +  polyA_signal   bGH poly(A) signal: bovine growth hormone polyadenylation signal
   2043..2064    +  promoter       SV40 promoter (fragment): SV40 enhancer and early promoter
   2085..2513    +  rep_origin     f1 ori (sequence partly withheld): f1 bacteriophage origin of replication; arrow indicates direction of (+) strand synthesis
   2527..2856    +  promoter       SV40 promoter: SV40 enhancer and early promoter
   2923..3714    +  CDS            neo: KKA2_KLEPN - Also known as kan, nptII. Experimental evidence at protein level: Swiss-Prot protein existence level 1. Resistance to kanamycin, neomycin, paromomycin, ribostamycin, butirosin and gentamicin B. From Klebsiella pneumoniae.
   3738..3896    +  CDS            ble (fragment): BLE_KLEPN - Experimental evidence at protein level: Swiss-Prot protein existence level 1. Binding protein with a strong affinity to the bleomycin family of antibiotics. Binds to CL990; an antimitotic-antibiotic compound. From Klebsiella pneumoniae.
   3891..4012    +  polyA_signal   SV40 poly(A) signal: SV40 polyadenylation signal
   4085..4101    -  protein_bind   lac operator: The lac repressor binds to the lac operator to inhibit transcription in E. coli. This inhibition can be relieved by adding lactose or isopropyl-β-D-thiogalactopyranoside (IPTG). lac repressor encoded by lacI
   4109..4139    -  promoter       lac promoter: promoter for the E. coli lac operon
   4154..4175    -  protein_bind   CAP binding site: CAP binding activates transcription in the presence of cAMP. E. coli catabolite activator protein
   4188..4280    -  CDS            lacI (fragment): lac repressor; lacI; The lac repressor binds to the lac operator to inhibit transcription in E. coli. This inhibition can be relieved by adding lactose or isopropyl-β-D-thiogalactopyranoside (IPTG).
   4463..5051    -  rep_origin     ori: high-copy-number ColE1/pMB1/pBR322/pUC origin of replication
   5222..6082    -  CDS            AmpR: β-lactamase; bla; confers resistance to ampicillin, carbenicillin, and related antibiotics
   6083..6187    -  promoter       AmpR promoter: bla
>Addgene plasmid #204539 | pcDNA3.1/CALR ins5 (del18-197)-FLAG | addgene full sequence | sequence record 407207 | Addgene NGS Result
GACGGATCGGGAGATCTCCCGATCCCCTATGGTGCACTCTCAGTACAATCTGCTCTGATGCCGCATAGTT
AAGCCAGTATCTGCTCCCTGCTTGTGTGTTGGAGGTCGCTGAGTAGTGCGCGAGCAAAATTTAAGCTACA
ACAAGGCAAGGCTTGACCGACAATTGCATGAAGAATCTGCTTAGGGTTAGGCGTTTTGCGCTGCTTCGCG
ATGTACGGGCCAGATATACGCGTTGACATTGATTATTGACTAGTTATTAATAGTAATCAATTACGGGGTC
ATTAGTTCATAGCCCATATATGGAGTTCCGCGTTACATAACTTACGGTAAATGGCCCGCCTGGCTGACCG
CCCAACGACCCCCGCCCATTGACGTCAATAATGACGTATGTTCCCATAGTAACGCCAATAGGGACTTTCC
ATTGACGTCAATGGGTGGAGTATTTACGGTAAACTGCCCACTTGGCAGTACATCAAGTGTATCATATGCC
AAGTACGCCCCCTATTGACGTCAATGACGGTAAATGGCCCGCCTGGCATTATGCCCAGTACATGACCTTA
TGGGACTTTCCTACTTGGCAGTACATCTACGTATTAGTCATCGCTATTACCATGGTGATGCGGTTTTGGC
AGTACATCAATGGGCGTGGATAGCGGTTTGACTCACGGGGATTTCCAAGTCTCCACCCCATTGACGTCAA
TGGGAGTTTGTTTTGGCACCAAAATCAACGGGACTTTCCAAAATGTCGTAACAACTCCGCCCCATTGACG
CAAATGGGCGGTAGGCGTGTACGGTGGGAGGTCTATATAAGCAGAGCTCTCTGGCTAACTAGAGAACCCA
CTGCTTACTGGCTTATCGAAATTAATACGACTCACTATAGGGAGACCCAAGCTGGCTAGCGTTTAAACTT
AAGCTTGGTACCGAGCTCGGATCCACTAGTCCAGTGTGGTGGAATTCGCCACCATGCTGCTATCCGTGCC
GCTGCTGCTCGGCCTCCTCGGCCTGGCCGTCGCCGACGATTGGGACTTCCTGCCACCCAAGAAGATAAAG
GATCCTGATGCTTCAAAACCGGAAGACTGGGATGAGCGGGCCAAGATCGATGATCCCACAGACTCCAAGC
CTGAGGACTGGGACAAGCCCGAGCATATCCCTGACCCTGATGCTAAGAAGCCCGAGGACTGGGATGAAGA
GATGGACGGAGAGTGGGAACCCCCAGTGATTCAGAACCCTGAGTACAAGGGTGAGTGGAAGCCCCGGCAG
ATCGACAACCCAGATTACAAGGGCACTTGGATCCACCCAGAAATTGACAACCCCGAGTATTCTCCCGATC
CCAGTATCTATGCCTATGATAACTTTGGCGTGCTGGGCCTGGACCTCTGGCAGGTCAAGTCTGGCACCAT
CTTTGACAACTTCCTCATCACCAACGATGAGGCATACGCTGAGGAGTTTGGCAACGAGACGTGGGGCGTA
ACAAAGGCAGCAGAGAAACAAATGAAGGACAAACAGGACGAGGAGCAGAGGCTTAAGGAGGAGGAAGAAG
ACAAGAAACGCAAAGAGGAGGAGGAGGCAGAGGACAATTGTCGGAGGATGATGAGGACAAAGATGAGGAT
GAGGAGGATGAGGAGGACAAGGAGGAAGATGAGGAGGAAGATGTCCCCGGCCAGGCCAAGGACGAGCTGT
AGAGAGGCCTGCCTCCAGGGCTGGACTGAGGCCGACTACAAGGACGATGATGACAAGTGAATTCTGCAGA
TATCCAGCACAGTGGCGGCCGCTCGAGTCTAGAGGGCCCGTTTAAACCCGCTGATCAGCCTCGACTGTGC
CTTCTAGTTGCCAGCCATCTGTTGTTTGCCCCTCCCCCGTGCCTTCCTTGACCCTGGAAGGTGCCACTCC
CACTGTCCTTTCCTAATAAAATGAGGAAATTGCATCGCATTGTCTGAGTAGGTGTCATTCTATTCTGGGG
GGTGGGGTGGGGCAGGACAGCAAGGGGGAGGATTGGGAAGACAATAGCAGGCATGCTGGGGATGCGGTGG
GCTCTATGGCTTCTGAGGCGGAAAGAACCAGCTGGGGCTCTAGGGGGTATCCCC
[124 nt withheld, positions 2085-2208]
C
[91 nt withheld, positions 2210-2300]
A
[49 nt withheld, positions 2302-2350]
CCTTTGACGTTGGAGTCCACGTTCTTT
[37 nt withheld, positions 2378-2414]
ACCCTATCTCGGTCTATTCTTTTGATTTATAAGGGATTTTGCCGATTTCGGCCTATTGGTTAAAAAATGA
GCTGATTTAACAAAAATTTAACGCGAATTAATTCTGTGGAATGTGTGTCAGTTAGGGTGTGGAAAGTCCC
CAGGCTCCCCAGCAGGCAGAAGTATGCAAAGCATGCATCTCAATTAGTCAGCAACCAGGTGTGGAAAGTC
CCCAGGCTCCCCAGCAGGCAGAAGTATGCAAAGCATGCATCTCAATTAGTCAGCAACCATAGTCCCGCCC
CTAACTCCGCCCATCCCGCCCCTAACTCCGCCCAGTTCCGCCCATTCTCCGCCCCATGGCTGACTAATTT
TTTTTATTTATGCAGAGGCCGAGGCCGCCTCTGCCTCTGAGCTATTCCAGAAGTAGTGAGGAGGCTTTTT
TGGAGGCCTAGGCTTTTGCAAAAAGCTCCCGGGAGCTTGTATATCCATTTTCGGATCTGATCAAGAGACA
GGATGAGGATCGTTTCGCATGATTGAACAAGATGGATTGCACGCAGGTTCTCCGGCCGCTTGGGTGGAGA
GGCTATTCGGCTATGACTGGGCACAACAGACAATCGGCTGCTCTGATGCCGCCGTGTTCCGGCTGTCAGC
GCAGGGGCGCCCGGTTCTTTTTGTCAAGACCGACCTGTCCGGTGCCCTGAATGAACTGCAGGACGAGGCA
GCGCGGCTATCGTGGCTGGCCACGACGGGCGTTCCTTGCGCAGCTGTGCTCGACGTTGTCACTGAAGCGG
GAAGGGACTGGCTGCTATTGGGCGAAGTGCCGGGGCAGGATCTCCTGTCATCTCACCTTGCTCCTGCCGA
GAAAGTATCCATCATGGCTGATGCAATGCGGCGGCTGCATACGCTTGATCCGGCTACCTGCCCATTCGAC
CACCAAGCGAAACATCGCATCGAGCGAGCACGTACTCGGATGGAAGCCGGTCTTGTCGATCAGGATGATC
TGGACGAAGAGCATCAGGGGCTCGCGCCAGCCGAACTGTTCGCCAGGCTCAAGGCGCGCATGCCCGACGG
CGAGGATCTCGTCGTGACCCATGGCGATGCCTGCTTGCCGAATATCATGGTGGAAAATGGCCGCTTTTCT
GGATTCATCGACTGTGGCCGGCTGGGTGTGGCGGACCGCTATCAGGACATAGCGTTGGCTACCCGTGATA
TTGCTGAAGAGCTTGGCGGCGAATGGGCTGACCGCTTCCTCGTGCTTTACGGTATCGCCGCTCCCGATTC
GCAGCGCATCGCCTTCTATCGCCTTCTTGACGAGTTCTTCTGAGCGGGACTCTGGGGTTCGAAATGACCG
ACCAAGCGACGCCCAACCTGCCATCACGAGATTTCGATTCCACCGCCGCCTTCTATGAAAGGTTGGGCTT
CGGAATCGTTTTCCGGGACGCCGGCTGGATGATCCTCCAGCGCGGGGATCTCATGCTGGAGTTCTTCGCC
CACCCCAACTTGTTTATTGCAGCTTATAATGGTTACAAATAAAGCAATAGCATCACAAATTTCACAAATA
AAGCATTTTTTTCACTGCATTCTAGTTGTGGTTTGTCCAAACTCATCAATGTATCTTATCATGTCTGTAT
ACCGTCGACCTCTAGCTAGAGCTTGGCGTAATCATGGTCATAGCTGTTTCCTGTGTGAAATTGTTATCCG
CTCACAATTCCACACAACATACGAGCCGGAAGCATAAAGTGTAAAGCCTGGGGTGCCTAATGAGTGAGCT
AACTCACATTAATTGCGTTGCGCTCACTGCCCGCTTTCCAGTCGGGAAACCTGTCGTGCCAGCTGCATTA
ATGAATCGGCCAACGCGCGGGGAGAGGCGGTTTGCGTATTGGGCGCTCTTCCGCTTCCTCGCTCACTGAC
TCGCTGCGCTCGGTCGTTCGGCTGCGGCGAGCGGTATCAGCTCACTCAAAGGCGGTAATACGGTTATCCA
CAGAATCAGGGGATAACGCAGGAAAGAACATGTGAGCAAAAGGCCAGCAAAAGGCCAGGAACCGTAAAAA
GGCCGCGTTGCTGGCGTTTTTCCATAGGCTCCGCCCCCCTGACGAGCATCACAAAAATCGACGCTCAAGT
CAGAGGTGGCGAAACCCGACAGGACTATAAAGATACCAGGCGTTTCCCCCTGGAAGCTCCCTCGTGCGCT
CTCCTGTTCCGACCCTGCCGCTTACCGGATACCTGTCCGCCTTTCTCCCTTCGGGAAGCGTGGCGCTTTC
TCATAGCTCACGCTGTAGGTATCTCAGTTCGGTGTAGGTCGTTCGCTCCAAGCTGGGCTGTGTGCACGAA
CCCCCCGTTCAGCCCGACCGCTGCGCCTTATCCGGTAACTATCGTCTTGAGTCCAACCCGGTAAGACACG
ACTTATCGCCACTGGCAGCAGCCACTGGTAACAGGATTAGCAGAGCGAGGTATGTAGGCGGTGCTACAGA
GTTCTTGAAGTGGTGGCCTAACTACGGCTACACTAGAAGAACAGTATTTGGTATCTGCGCTCTGCTGAAG
CCAGTTACCTTCGGAAAAAGAGTTGGTAGCTCTTGATCCGGCAAACAAACCACCGCTGGTAGCGGTGGTT
TTTTTGTTTGCAAGCAGCAGATTACGCGCAGAAAAAAAGGATCTCAAGAAGATCCTTTGATCTTTTCTAC
GGGGTCTGACGCTCAGTGGAACGAAAACTCACGTTAAGGGATTTTGGTCATGAGATTATCAAAAAGGATC
TTCACCTAGATCCTTTTAAATTAAAAATGAAGTTTTAAATCAATCTAAAGTATATATGAGTAAACTTGGT
CTGACAGTTACCAATGCTTAATCAGTGAGGCACCTATCTCAGCGATCTGTCTATTTCGTTCATCCATAGT
TGCCTGACTCCCCGTCGTGTAGATAACTACGATACGGGAGGGCTTACCATCTGGCCCCAGTGCTGCAATG
ATACCGCGAGACCCACGCTCACCGGCTCCAGATTTATCAGCAATAAACCAGCCAGCCGGAAGGGCCGAGC
GCAGAAGTGGTCCTGCAACTTTATCCGCCTCCATCCAGTCTATTAATTGTTGCCGGGAAGCTAGAGTAAG
TAGTTCGCCAGTTAATAGTTTGCGCAACGTTGTTGCCATTGCTACAGGCATCGTGGTGTCACGCTCGTCG
TTTGGTATGGCTTCATTCAGCTCCGGTTCCCAACGATCAAGGCGAGTTACATGATCCCCCATGTTGTGCA
AAAAAGCGGTTAGCTCCTTCGGTCCTCCGATCGTTGTCAGAAGTAAGTTGGCCGCAGTGTTATCACTCAT
GGTTATGGCAGCACTGCATAATTCTCTTACTGTCATGCCATCCGTAAGATGCTTTTCTGTGACTGGTGAG
TACTCAACCAAGTCATTCTGAGAATAGTGTATGCGGCGACCGAGTTGCTCTTGCCCGGCGTCAATACGGG
ATAATACCGCGCCACATAGCAGAACTTTAAAAGTGCTCATCATTGGAAAACGTTCTTCGGGGCGAAAACT
CTCAAGGATCTTACCGCTGTTGAGATCCAGTTCGATGTAACCCACTCGTGCACCCAACTGATCTTCAGCA
TCTTTTACTTTCACCAGCGTTTCTGGGTGAGCAAAAACAGGAAGGCAAAATGCCGCAAAAAAGGGAATAA
GGGCGACACGGAAATGTTGAATACTCATACTCTTCCTTTTTCAATATTATTGAAGCATTTATCAGGGTTA
TTGTCTCATGAGCGGATACATATTTGAATGTATTTAGAAAAATAAACAAATAGGGGTTCCGCGCACATTT
CCCCGAAAAGTGCCACCTGACGTC
